Addgene plasmid #89000: C-BLa 1.2
Purpose: BLaTM, a genetic tool to measure homo- and heterotypic transmembrane helix-helix interactions. Plasmid encoding the 1.2 fusionprotein containing the C-terminal fragment of the split β-lactamase.
Depositing lab: Dieter Langosch. Depositing organization: Technische Universitaet Muenchen (TUM). Publication: Identifying ionic interactions within a membrane using BLaTM, a genetic tool to measure homo- and heterotypic transmembrane helix-helix interactions. Schanzenbach C, Schmidt FC, Breckner P, Teese MG, Langosch D. Sci Rep. 2017 Mar 7;7:43476. doi: 10.1038/srep43476. PubMed 28266525.
Backbone
  Vector backbone: pBAD322K (modified)
  Backbone manufacturer: John E. Cronan
  Backbone size w/o insert (bp): 4232
  Total vector size (bp): 5522
  Modifications to backbone: Deletion 4246–4454/0–2
  Vector type: Bacterial Expression
Growth in bacteria
  Bacterial resistance: Kanamycin, 50 μg/mL
  Growth temperature: 37°C
  Growth strain: DH5alpha
  Copy number: Low Copy
Gene/Insert
  Gene/Insert name: C-BLa 1.2 fusion protein
  Species: Synthetic
  Insert size (bp): 1290
  Promoter: araBAD
  Tag / fusion protein: Flag (C terminal on insert)
  Cloning method: Ligation Independent Cloning
  Sequencing primers: 5′ CGAAATAGACAGATCGCTG
Terms and licenses: Academic/Nonprofit Terms; Industry Terms: Not Available to Industry
Depositor comments: TMD: Integrin alphaV mut GP, contains ApaI restriction site
How to cite: C-BLa 1.2 was a gift from Dieter Langosch (Addgene plasmid # 89000 ; http://n2t.net/addgene:89000 ; RRID:Addgene_89000)
