[The description below was written by a language model from this plasmid's Addgene catalogue record and pLannotate feature annotations shown in this document.]
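Description:
C-BLa 1.2 is a low-copy bacterial expression plasmid built on a modified pBAD322K backbone (a short backbone segment has been deleted) and forms one half of the BLaTM system, a genetic assay for measuring homo- and heterotypic interactions between transmembrane helices in E. coli. It replicates from a pBR322-type ColE1 origin. The neighbouring rop gene and bom region are retained, consistent with the recorded low copy number, and a fragment of the ColE1 mobilisation gene mbeC is also annotated. Selection is by kanamycin through an aminoglycoside phosphotransferase gene, which leaves β-lactam resistance free to serve as the assay readout.

The roughly 1.3 kb synthetic insert is expressed from the arabinose-inducible araBAD promoter, with the divergently transcribed araC regulator present on the plasmid and the rrnB T1 and T2 terminators downstream. According to the feature table, the fusion protein begins with an OmpA-derived fragment, presumably acting as an export signal. This is followed by a partial β-lactamase coding region corresponding to the C-terminal fragment of the split enzyme, then an unannotated stretch, and finally superfolder GFP. The catalogue lists a C-terminal Flag tag, which is not annotated in the table. The unannotated stretch most likely holds the transmembrane domain, which the depositor describes as an integrin alphaV "mut GP" variant carrying an ApaI restriction site.

The plasmid is presumably intended for use alongside a partner plasmid carrying the N-terminal β-lactamase fragment, although the record does not describe that partner. In such a split-enzyme design, association of the two transmembrane segments would bring the fragments together to restore β-lactamase activity, so that resistance reports on interaction strength. The GFP and Flag moieties could serve to monitor fusion protein expression.
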