Features (pLannotate 1.2.2; 15 found; start..end, strand, type, name):
    204..1082    -  CDS            araC: L-arabinose regulatory protein; araC
   1109..1393    +  promoter       araBAD promoter: araBAD; promoter of the L-arabinose operon of E. coli; the araC regulatory gene is transcribed in the opposite direction (Guzman et al., 1995)
   1431..1496    +  CDS            ompA (fragment): OMPA_ECOLI - Also known as con From Escherichia coli (strain K12).
   1497..1769    +  CDS            bla(M) (fragment): β-lactamase lacking the signal sequence; bla(M); allows cytosolic expression of β-lactamase
   1986..2696    +  CDS            Superfolder GFP: Superfolder GFP is a basic (constitutively fluorescent) green fluorescent protein published in 2005, derived from Aequorea victoria. It is reported to be a very rapidly-maturing weak dimer.
   2730..2753    +  misc_feature   MCS (fragment): pUC18/19 multiple cloning site
   2837..2952    +  ncRNA          5S rRNA: Accession: RF00001 - 5S ribosomal RNA
   2956..3042    +  terminator     rrnB T1 terminator: Escherichia coli rrnB; transcription terminator T1 from the E. coli rrnB gene
   3134..3161    +  terminator     rrnB T2 terminator: transcription terminator T2 from the E. coli rrnB gene
   3180..3223    +  promoter       AmpR promoter (fragment): bla
   3340..4155    +  CDS            KanR: aminoglycoside phosphotransferase; aph(3')-Ia; confers resistance to kanamycin in bacteria or G418 (Geneticin®) in eukaryotes
   4237..4825    +  rep_origin     ori: high-copy-number ColE1/pMB1/pBR322/pUC origin of replication
   5011..5151    -  misc_feature   bom: basis of mobility region from pBR322
   5253..5444    -  CDS            rop: Rop protein, which maintains plasmids at low copy number; rop
   5485..75      +  CDS            mbeC (fragment) (across the origin): MBEC_ECOLX - Experimental evidence at protein level: Swiss-Prot protein existence level 1. Required for efficient mobilization of ColE1 plasmid and is thus essential to promote the specific transfer of the plasmid during conjugation. Probably functions by inducing DNA bending, helping the MbeA relaxase to melt the DNA around the nic site and cleave the phosphodiester bond. Binds specifically double-stranded DNA (dsDNA) containing the ColE1 oriT but does not recognize the inverted repeat (IR). From Escherichia coli.
>Addgene plasmid #89000 | C-BLa 1.2 | addgene full sequence | sequence record 177513 | Addgene NGS Result
CGGGTTACTGATGATGAACATGCCCGGTTACTGGAACGTTGTGAGGGTAAACAACTGGCGGTATGGATGC
GGCGGGACCAGAGAAAAATCACTCAGGGTCAATGCCAGCGCGATGCATAATGTGCCTGTCAAATGGACGA
AGCAGGGATTCTGCAAACCCTATGCTACTCCGTCAAGCCGTCAATTGTCTGATTCGTTACCAATTATGAC
AACTTGACGGCTACATCATTCACTTTTTCTTCACAACCGGCACGGAACTCGCTCGGGCTGGCCCCGGTGC
ATTTTTTAAATACCCGCGAGAAATAGAGTTGATCGTCAAAACCAACATTGCGACCGACGGTGGCGATAGG
CATCCGGGTGGTGCTCAAAAGCAGCTTCGCCTGGCTGATACGTTGGTCCTCGCGCCAGCTTAAGACGCTA
ATCCCTAACTGCTGGCGGAAAAGATGTGACAGACGCGACGGCGACAAGCAAACATGCTGTGCGACGCTGG
CGATATCAAAATTGCTGTCTGCCAGGTGATCGCTGATGTACTGACAAGCCTCGCGTACCCGATTATCCAT
CGGTGGATGGAGCGACTCGTTAATCGCTTCCATGCGCCGCAGTAACAATTGCTCAAGCAGATTTATCGCC
AGCAGCTCCGAATAGCGCCCTTCCCCTTGCCCGGCGTTAATGATTTGCCCAAACAGGTCGCTGAAATGCG
GCTGGTGCGCTTCATCCGGGCGAAAGAACCCCGTATTGGCAAATATTGACGGCCAGTTAAGCCATTCATG
CCAGTAGGCGCGCGGACGAAAGTAAACCCACTGGTGATACCATTCGCGAGCCTCCGGATGACGACCGTAG
TGATGAATCTCTCCTGGCGGGAACAGCAAAATATCACCCGGTCGGCAAACAAATTCTCGTCCCTGATTTT
TCACCACCCCCTGACCGCGAATGGTGAGATTGAGAATATAACCTTTCATTCCCAGCGGTCGGTCGATAAA
AAAATCGAGATAACCGTTGGCCTCAATCGGCGTTAAACCCGCCACCAGATGGGCATTAAACGAGTATCCC
GGCAGCAGGGGATCATTTTGCGCTTCAGCCATACTTTTCATACTCCCGCCATTCAGAGAAGAAACCAATT
GTCCATATTGCATCAGACATTGCCGTCACTGCGTCTTTTACTGGCTCTTCTCGCTAACCAAACCGGTAAC
CCCGCTTATTAAAAGCATTCTGTAACAAAGCGGGACCAAAGCCATGACAAAAACGCGTAACAAAAGTGTC
TATAATCACGGCAGAAAAGTCCACATTGATTATTTGCACGGCGTCACACTTTGCTATGCCATAGCATTTT
TATCCATAAGATTAGCGGATGCTACCTGACGCTTTTTATCGCAACTCTCTACTGTTTCTCCATACCCGTT
TTTTTGGGCTCTAGATAACGAGGGCAAAAAATGAAAAAGACCGCGATTGCGATTGCGGTGGCGCTGGCGG
GCTTTGCGACCGTGGCGCAGGCGGCGCTACTTACTCTAGCTTCCCGGCAACAATTAATAGACTGGATGGA
GGCGGATAAAGTTGCAGGACCACTTCTGCGCTCGGCCCTTCCGGCTGGCTGGTTTATTGCTGATAAATCT
GGAGCCGGTGAGCGTGGGTCTCGCGGTATCATTGCAGCACTGGGGCCAGATGGTAAGCCCTCCCGTATCG
TAGTTATCTACACGACGGGGAGTCAGGCAACTATGGATGAACGAAATAGACAGATCGCTGAGATAGGTGC
CTCACTGATTAAGCATTGGACTAGTGGCAGCGGCGGCGGCAGCGGCGGCGGCAGCGGTTCTGCTAATCGA
GCTAGCGTGATCATTCTGGCGGTGGGGCCCGGCCTGCTGCTCCTGGGGATCCACAAACTGGCAGTTAATG
TTCAGCTGCCTGCCGAAGCAGCAGCGAAAGAAGCCGCTGCCAAAGAAGCGGCAGCGAAAGAGGCTGCCGC
GAAAGAGGCAGCAGCTAAAGCCGCAAGCAAAGGTGGAGAACTGTTTACCGGTGTTGTTCCGATTCTGGTT
GAACTGGATGGTGATGTTAATGGCCACAAATTCTCAGTTCGTGGTGAAGGCGAAGGTGATGCAACCAATG
GTAAACTGACCCTGAAATTTATCTGTACCACCGGCAAACTGCCGGTTCCGTGGCCGACCCTGGTTACCAC
CCTGACCTATGGTGTTCAGTGTTTCAGCCGTTATCCGGATCATATGAAACAGCACGATTTCTTCAAATCT
GCAATGCCGGAAGGTTATGTTCAAGAACGTACCATCTCCTTTAAAGATGATGGCACCTATAAGACCCGTG
CCGAAGTTAAATTTGAAGGTGATACCCTGGTGAATCGCATTGAACTGAAAGGCATCGATTTCAAAGAAGA
TGGTAATATCCTGGGCCATAAACTGGAATATAATTTCAACAGCCACAACGTGTATATCACCGCAGATAAA
CAGAAGAATGGCATCAAAGCCAACTTTAAGATCCGCCATAATGTTGAAGATGGCAGCGTTCAGCTGGCAG
ATCATTATCAGCAGAATACACCGATTGGTGATGGTCCGGTTCTGCTGCCGGATAATCATTATCTGAGCAC
CCAGAGCGTTCTGAGCAAAGATCCGAATGAGAAACGTGATCACATGGTGCTGCTGGAATTTGTTACCGCA
GCAGGTATTACCCATGGTATGGATGAACTGTATAAAGGCGATTATAAAGATCACGACGGCTAACTCGAGG
TCGACCTGCAGGCATGCAAGCTTGGCTGTTTTGGCGGATGAGAGAAGATTTTCAGCCTGATACAGATTAA
ATCAGAACGCAGAAGCGGTCTGATAAAACAGAATTTGCCTGGCGGCAGTAGCGCGGTGGTCCCACCTGAC
CCCATGCCGAACTCAGAAGTGAAACGCCGTAGCGCCGATGGTAGTGTGGGGTCTCCCCATGCGAGAGTAG
GGAACTGCCAGGCATCAAATAAAACGAAAGGCTCAGTCGAAAGACTGGGCCTTTCGTTTTATCTGTTGTT
TGTCGGTGAACGCTCTCCTGAGTAGGACAAATCCGCCGGGAGCGGATTTGAACGTTGCGAAGCAACGGCC
CGGAGGGTGGCGGGCAGGACGCCCGCCATAAACTGCCAGGCATCAAATTAAGCAGAAGGCCATCCTGACG
GATGGCCTTTTTGCGTTTCTACAAACTCTTTTGTTTATTTTTCTAAATACATTCAAATATGTATCCGCTC
ATGGAGCTCAAAGCCACGTTGTGTCTCAAAATCTCTGATGTTACATTGCACAAGATAAAAATATATCATC
ATGAACAATAAAACTGTCTGCTTACATAAACAGTAATACAAGGGGTGTTATGAGCCATATTCAACGGGAA
ACGTCTTGCTCCAGGCCGCGATTAAATTCCAACATGGATGCTGATTTATATGGGTATAAATGGGCTCGCG
ATAATGTCGGGCAATCAGGTGCGACAATCTATCGTTTGTATGGGAAGCCCGATGCGCCAGAGTTGTTTCT
GAAACATGGCAAAGGTAGCGTTGCCAATGATGTTACAGATGAGATGGTCAGACTAAACTGGCTGACGGAA
TTTATGCCTCTTCCGTCCATCAAGCATTTTATCCGGACTCCTGATGAAGCATGGTTACTCACCACTGCGA
TCCCCGGCAAAACAGCATTCCAGGTATTAGAAGAATATCCTGATTCAGGTGAAAATATTGTTGATGCGCT
GGCAGTGTTCCTGCGCCGGTTGCATTCGATTCCTGTTTGTAATTGTCCTTTTAACAGCGATCGCGTATTT
CGTCTCGCTCAGGCGCAATCACGAATGAATAACGGTTTGGTTGATGCGAGTGATTTTGATGACGAGCGTA
ATGGCTGGCCTGTTGAACAAGTCTGGAAAGAAATGCACAAACTTTTGCCATTCTCACCGGATTCAGTCGT
CACTCATGGTGATTTCTCACTTGATAACCTTATTTTTGACGAGGGGAAATTAATAGGTTGTATTGATGTT
GGACGAGTCGGAATCGCAGACCGATACCAGGATCTTGCCATCCTATGGAACTGCCTCGGTGAGTTTTCTC
CTTCATTACAGAAACGGCTTTTTCAAAAATATGGTATTGATAATCCTGATATGAATAAATTGCAGTTTCA
TTTGATGCTCGATGAGTTTTTCTAAGAGCTCCATGACCAAAATCCCTTAACGTGAGTTTTCGTTCCACTG
AGCGTCAGACCCCGTAGAAAAGATCAAAGGATCTTCTTGAGATCCTTTTTTTCTGCGCGTAATCTGCTGC
TTGCAAACAAAAAAACCACCGCTACCAGCGGTGGTTTGTTTGCCGGATCAAGAGCTACCAACTCTTTTTC
CGAAGGTAACTGGCTTCAGCAGAGCGCAGATACCAAATACTGTCCTTCTAGTGTAGCCGTAGTTAGGCCA
CCACTTCAAGAACTCTGTAGCACCGCCTACATACCTCGCTCTGCTAATCCTGTTACCAGTGGCTGCTGCC
AGTGGCGATAAGTCGTGTCTTACCGGGTTGGACTCAAGACGATAGTTACCGGATAAGGCGCAGCGGTCGG
GCTGAACGGGGGGTTCGTGCACACAGCCCAGCTTGGAGCGAACGACCTACACCGAACTGAGATACCTACA
GCGTGAGCTATGAGAAAGCGCCACGCTTCCCGAAGGGAGAAAGGCGGACAGGTATCCGGTAAGCGGCAGG
GTCGGAACAGGAGAGCGCACGAGGGAGCTTCCAGGGGGAAACGCCTGGTATCTTTATAGTCCTGTCGGGT
TTCGCCACCTCTGACTTGAGCGTCGATTTTTGTGATGCTCGTCAGGGGGGCGGAGCCTATGGAAAAACGC
CAGCAACGCGGCCTTTTTACGGTTCCTGGCCTTTTGCTGGCCTTTTGCTCACATGTTCTTTCCTGCGTTA
TCCCCTGATTCTGTGGATAACCGTATTACCGCCTTTGAGTGAGCTGATACCGCTCGCCGCAGCCGAACGA
CCGAGCGCAGCGAGTCAGTGAGCGAGGAAGCGGAAGAGCGCCTGATGCGGTATTTTCTCCTTACGCATCT
GTGCGGTATTTCACACCGCATATGGTGCACTCTCAGTACAATCTGCTCTGATGCCGCATAGTTAAGCCAG
TATACACTCCGCTATCGCTACGTGACTGGGTCATGGCTGCGCCCCGACACCCGCCAACACCCGCTGACGC
GCCCTGACGGGCTTGTCTGCTCCCGGCATCCGCTTACAGACAAGCTGTGACCGTCTCCGGGAGCTGCATG
TGTCAGAGGTTTTCACCGTCATCACCGAAACGCGCGAGGCAGCTGCGGTAAAGCTCATCAGCGTGGTCGT
GAAGCGATTCACAGATGTCTGCCTGTTCATCCGCGTCCAGCTCGTTGAGTTTCTCCAGAAGCGTTAATGT
CTGGCTTCTGATAAAGCGGGCCATGTTAAGGGCGGTTTTTTCCTGTTTGGTCACTGATGCCTCCGTGTAA
GGGGGATTTCTGTTCATGGGGGTAATGATACCGATGAAACGAGAGAGGATGCTCACGATA
